Addgene plasmid #31426: Ube2r1
Depositing lab: Rachel Klevit. Depositing organization: University of Washington. Publication: E2-BRCA1 RING interactions dictate synthesis of mono- or specific polyubiquitin chain linkages. Christensen DE, Brzovic PS, Klevit RE. Nat Struct Mol Biol. 2007 Oct . 14(10):941-8. 10.1038/nsmb1295 PubMed 17873885.
Backbone
  Vector backbone: pACT2
  Backbone manufacturer: Clonetech
  Backbone size w/o insert (bp): 8100
  Vector type: Yeast Expression
Growth in bacteria
  Bacterial resistance: Ampicillin, 100 μg/mL
  Growth temperature: 37°C
  Growth strain: DH5alpha
  Copy number: Unknown
Gene/Insert
  Gene/Insert name: Ubiquitin Conjugating Enzyme (alt name: Cdc34, Ubc3)
  Species: H. sapiens (human)
  Insert size (bp): 400
  Entrez Gene: CDC34 (a.k.a. E2-CDC34, UBC3, UBCH3, UBE2R1)
  Tag / fusion protein: HA (N terminal on backbone)
  Cloning method: Restriction Enzyme
  Sequencing primers: 5′ GAL4 AD
Terms and licenses: Academic/Nonprofit Terms; Industry Terms: Not Available to Industry
How to cite: Ube2r1 was a gift from Rachel Klevit (Addgene plasmid # 31426 ; http://n2t.net/addgene:31426 ; RRID:Addgene_31426)
