[The description below was written by a language model from this plasmid's Addgene catalogue record.]
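Description:
Ube2r1 is a yeast expression plasmid built on the pACT2 backbone (about 8.1 kb without insert), a vector designed for yeast two-hybrid work in which the cloned sequence is expressed as a "prey" fusion. It carries a human ubiquitin-conjugating enzyme (E2), the product of the CDC34 gene, also known as Cdc34, Ubc3, UbcH3 or UBE2R1. The insert is recorded as roughly 400 bp and was introduced by restriction enzyme cloning. An HA epitope tag supplied by the backbone sits N-terminal to the insert, allowing the fusion protein to be detected immunologically. The use of a GAL4 activation domain sequencing primer fits the usual pACT2 arrangement, in which the insert is fused downstream of the GAL4 activation domain and HA tag.

In bacteria the plasmid is selected with ampicillin; its copy number is listed as unknown. The record does not state the yeast promoter, yeast origin of replication or yeast selectable marker, and no feature table is provided, so these elements cannot be confirmed here beyond what is generally expected of the pACT2 backbone. The recorded insert size is also short relative to a full-length E2 coding sequence, and the record does not say whether the whole open reading frame or only a portion is present.

The associated work concerns how interactions between E2 enzymes and the BRCA1 RING domain determine whether mono-ubiquitin or specific polyubiquitin chain linkages are formed. This suggests the construct served as one member of a panel of E2 preys for testing pairwise interactions with a RING E3 bait in yeast.
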