>Addgene plasmid #31426 | Ube2r1 | addgene partial sequence | sequence record 37917 | Gal4-AD 5'-AATACCACTACAATGGAT-3'
CCCACCAAACCCAAAAAAAGAGATCTCTATGGCTTACCCATACGATGTTCCAGATTACGCTAGCTTGGGT
GGTCATATGGCCATGGAGGCCGGATCTACAAGTTTGTACAAAAAAGCAGGCTCCGCGGCCGCCCCCTTCA
CCATGGCTCGGCCGCTAGTGCCCAGCTCGCAGAAGGCGCTGCTGCTGGAGCTCAAGGGGCTGCAGGAAGA
GCCGGTCGAGGGATTCCGCGTGACACTGGTGGACGAGGGCGATCTATACAACTGGGAGGTGGCCATCTTC
GGGCCCCCCAACACCTACTACGAGGGCGGCTACTTCAAGGCGCGCCTCAAGTTCCCCATCGACTACCCAT
ACTCTCCACCAGCCTTTCGGTTCCTGACCAAGATGTGGCACCCTAACATCTACGAGACGGGGGACGTGTG
TATCTCCATCCTCCACCCGCCGGTGGACGACCCCCAGAGCGGGGAGCTGCCCTCAGAGAGGTGGAACCCC
ACGCAGAACGTCAGGACCATTCTCCTGAGTGTGATCTCCCTCCTGAACGAGCCCAACACCTTCTCGCCCG
CAAACGTGGACGCCTCCGTGATGTACAGGAAGTGGAAAGAGAGCAAGGGGAAGGATCGGGAGTACACAGA
CATCATCCGGAAGCAGGTCCTGGGGACCAAGGTGGACGCGGAGCGTGACGGCGTGAAGGTGCCCACCACG
CTGGCCGAGTACTGCGTGAAGACCAAGGCGCCGGCGCCCGACGAGGGCTCAGACCTCTTCTACGACGACT
ACTACGAGGACGGCGAGGTGGAGGAGGAGGCCGACAGCTGCT
